Addgene plasmid #157270: pD649-HAsp-IGFBP7-COMP5AP-AviTag-9xHis
Purpose: Mammalian expression of secreted protein fused to COMP5AP-AviTag-9xHis.
Depositing lab: Chris Garcia. Depositing organization: Stanford University. Publication: A Human IgSF Cell-Surface Interactome Reveals a Complex Network of Protein-Protein Interactions. Wojtowicz WM, Vielmetter J, Fernandes RA, Siepe DH, Eastman CL, Chisholm GB, Cox S, Klock H, Anderson PW, Rue SM, Miller JJ, Glaser SM, Bragstad ML, Vance J, Lam AW, Lesley SA, Zinn K, Garcia KC. Cell. 2020 Aug 20;182(4):1027-1043.e17. doi: 10.1016/j.cell.2020.07.025. PubMed 32822567.
Backbone
  Vector backbone: pD649
  Backbone size w/o insert (bp): 7153
  Vector type: Mammalian Expression
Growth in bacteria
  Bacterial resistance: Ampicillin, 100 μg/mL
  Growth temperature: 37°C
  Growth strain: DH5alpha
  Copy number: High Copy
Gene/Insert
  Gene/Insert name: IGFBP7 (alt name: IBP7)
  Species: H. sapiens (human)
  Insert size (bp): 768
  Entrez Gene: IGFBP7 (a.k.a. AGM, FSTL2, IBP-7, IGFBP-7, IGFBP-7v, IGFBPRP1, MAC25, PSF, RAMSVPS, TAF)
  Promoter: CMV/SP6
  Tag / fusion protein: COMP5AP-AviTag-9xHis (C terminal on backbone)
  Cloning method: Restriction Enzyme; 5′ cloning site GCGGCCGC (not destroyed); 3′ cloning site GGCGCGCC (not destroyed)
  Sequencing primers: 5′ ATTTAGGTGACACTATAG; 3′ CGTCGCACTCCATCACGGTG
Resource information
  A portion of this plasmid was derived from a plasmid made by: synthesis by ThermoFisher
Terms and licenses: Academic/Nonprofit Terms; Industry Terms: Not Available to Industry
Depositor comments: Some plasmids in this collection may have an IS4-like element ISVsa5 family transposase upstream of the CMV promoter.
How to cite: pD649-HAsp-IGFBP7-COMP5AP-AviTag-9xHis was a gift from Chris Garcia (Addgene plasmid # 157270 ; http://n2t.net/addgene:157270 ; RRID:Addgene_157270)
