[The description below was written by a language model from this plasmid's Addgene catalogue record and pLannotate feature annotations shown in this document.]
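Description:
pD649-HAsp-IGFBP7-COMP5AP-AviTag-9xHis is a mammalian expression plasmid of about 7.9 kb, built on the pD649 backbone, for producing a secreted, tagged form of human IGFBP7 (insulin-like growth factor binding protein 7). It is maintained in E. coli through a high-copy ColE1/pUC-type origin and selected with ampicillin via the β-lactamase gene. Small fragments annotated as KanR, lacZα, f1 ori and ble appear to be backbone remnants rather than functional elements. A separate SV40 early promoter/EM7 promoter unit drives a puromycin N-acetyltransferase gene followed by an SV40 polyadenylation signal, which could allow puromycin selection of transfected mammalian cells.

The expression cassette uses the CMV enhancer and immediate-early promoter, followed by a fragment of CMV intron A and an SP6 promoter that can serve for in vitro transcription or as a sequencing primer site. The open reading frame starts with a heterologous signal peptide: the name indicates "HAsp", while the annotation tool matched this short region to an immunoglobulin heavy-chain signal sequence. The 768 bp IGFBP7 insert sits between retained NotI and AscI sites. It is fused at its C terminus to the coiled-coil pentamerisation domain of cartilage oligomeric matrix protein (COMP), placental alkaline phosphatase, an AviTag for enzymatic biotinylation, and a polyhistidine tag (9xHis by name, annotated as 8xHis), ending at a bGH polyadenylation signal. This design yields a secreted pentameric protein whose multivalency strengthens weak interactions and whose alkaline phosphatase activity gives an enzymatic readout. That fits its source, a collection made for screening extracellular protein-protein interactions among human IgSF cell-surface proteins. The depositor notes that some plasmids in the collection may carry an IS4-like transposase insertion upstream of the CMV promoter; none is annotated here.
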