Features (pLannotate 1.2.2; 24 found; start..end, strand, type, name):
    119..143     -  CDS            KanR (fragment): aminoglycoside phosphotransferase; aph(3')-Ia; confers resistance to kanamycin
    254..842     +  rep_origin     ori: high-copy-number ColE1/pMB1/pBR322/pUC origin of replication
   1067..1084    +  terminator     rrnB T2 terminator (fragment): transcription terminator T2 from the E. coli rrnB gene
   1109..1128    -  CDS            lacZα (fragment): LacZα fragment of β-galactosidase; lacZ fragment
   1584..1600    +  protein_bind   lac operator: The lac repressor binds to the lac operator to inhibit transcription in E. coli. This inhibition can be relieved by adding lactose or isopropyl-β-D-thiogalactopyranoside (IPTG). lac repressor encoded by lacI
   1843..2146    +  enhancer       CMV enhancer: human cytomegalovirus immediate early enhancer
   2147..2350    +  promoter       CMV promoter: human cytomegalovirus (CMV) immediate early promoter
   2486..2529    +  intron         CMV intron (fragment): modified intron A from human cytomegalovirus
   2581..2599    +  promoter       SP6 promoter: promoter for bacteriophage SP6 RNA polymerase
   2603..2640    +  CDS            IgH signal sequence (fragment): signal sequence from the mouse immunoglobulin heavy chain variable region
   2758..3516    +  CDS            IGFBP7 (fragment): IBP7_HUMAN - Also known as MAC25, PSF. Experimental evidence at protein level: Swiss-Prot protein existence level 1. Binds IGF-I and IGF-II with a relatively low affinity. Stimulates prostacyclin (PGI2) production. Stimulates cell adhesion. From Homo sapiens (Human).
   3613..3792    +  CDS            Comp (fragment): COMP_RAT - Experimental evidence at protein level: Swiss-Prot protein existence level 1. May play a role in the structural integrity of cartilage via its interaction with other extracellular matrix proteins such as the collagens and fibronectin. Can mediate the interaction of chondrocytes with the cartilage extracellular matrix through interaction with cell surface integrin receptors. Could play a role in the pathogenesis of osteoarthritis. Potent suppressor of apoptosis in both primary chondrocytes and transformed cells. Suppresses apoptosis by blocking the activation of caspase-3 and by indu
   3780..5232    +  CDS            SEAP (fragment): secreted alkaline phosphatase from human placenta The natural enzyme has a C-terminal transmembrane sequence that is replaced by a GPI anchor.
   5257..5298    +  CDS            AviTag™ (fragment): peptide tag that allows for enzymatic biotinylation
   5302..5325    +  CDS            8xHis: 8xHis affinity tag
   5471..5582    +  polyA_signal   bGH poly(A) signal: bovine growth hormone polyadenylation signal
   5583..5691    +  rep_origin     f1 ori (fragment): f1 bacteriophage origin of replication; arrow indicates direction of (+) strand synthesis
   5705..6034    +  promoter       SV40 promoter: SV40 enhancer and early promoter
   6082..6129    +  promoter       EM7 promoter: synthetic bacterial promoter&nbsp
   6148..6747    +  CDS            PuroR (fragment): puromycin N-acetyltransferase; pac from Streptomyces; confers resistance to puromycin
   6757..6882    +  CDS            ble (fragment): BLE_KLEPN - Experimental evidence at protein level: Swiss-Prot protein existence level 1. Binding protein with a strong affinity to the bleomycin family of antibiotics. Binds to CL990; an antimitotic-antibiotic compound. From Klebsiella pneumoniae.
   6877..6998    +  polyA_signal   SV40 poly(A) signal: SV40 polyadenylation signal
   7051..7911    -  CDS            AmpR: β-lactamase; bla; confers resistance to ampicillin, carbenicillin, and related antibiotics
   7914..89      -  promoter       AmpR promoter (fragment) (across the origin): bla
>Addgene plasmid #157270 | pD649-HAsp-IGFBP7-COMP5AP-AviTag-9xHis | addgene full sequence | sequence record 463771 | Addgene NGS Result
TTTCAATATTATTGAAGCATTTATCAGGGTTATTGTCTCATGAGCGGATACATATTTGAATGTATTTAGA
AAAATAAACAAATAGGGGTCAGTGTTACAACCAATTAACCAATTCTGAACATTATCGCGAGCCCATTTAT
ACCTGAATATGGCTCATAACACCCCTTGCTCATGACCAAAATCCCTTAACGTGAGTTACGCGCGCGTCGT
TCCACTGAGCGTCAGACCCCGTAGAAAAGATCAAAGGATCTTCTTGAGATCCTTTTTTTCTGCGCGTAAT
CTGCTGCTTGCAAACAAAAAAACCACCGCTACCAGCGGTGGTTTGTTTGCCGGATCAAGAGCTACCAACT
CTTTTTCCGAAGGTAACTGGCTTCAGCAGAGCGCAGATACCAAATACTGTTCTTCTAGTGTAGCCGTAGT
TAGCCCACCACTTCAAGAACTCTGTAGCACCGCCTACATACCTCGCTCTGCTAATCCTGTTACCAGTGGC
TGCTGCCAGTGGCGATAAGTCGTGTCTTACCGGGTTGGACTCAAGACGATAGTTACCGGATAAGGCGCAG
CGGTCGGGCTGAACGGGGGGTTCGTGCACACAGCCCAGCTTGGAGCGAACGACCTACACCGAACTGAGAT
ACCTACAGCGTGAGCTATGAGAAAGCGCCACGCTTCCCGAAGGGAGAAAGGCGGACAGGTATCCGGTAAG
CGGCAGGGTCGGAACAGGAGAGCGCACGAGGGAGCTTCCAGGGGGAAACGCCTGGTATCTTTATAGTCCT
GTCGGGTTTCGCCACCTCTGACTTGAGCGTCGATTTTTGTGATGCTCGTCAGGGGGGCGGAGCCTATGGA
AAAACGCCAGCAACGCGGCCTTTTTACGGTTCCTGGCCTTTTGCTGGCCTTTTGCTCACATGTTCTTTCC
TGCGTTATCCCCTGATTCTGTGGATAACCGTATTACCGCCTTTGAGTGAGCTGATACCGCTCGCCGCAGC
CGAACGACCGAGCGCAGCGAGTCAGTGAGCGAGGAAGCGGAAGGCGAGAGTAGGGAACTGCCAGGCATCA
AACTAAGCAGAAGGCCCCTGACGGATGGCCTTTTTGCGTTTCTACAAACTCTTTCTGTGTTGTAAAACGA
CGGCCAGTCTTAAGCTCGGGCCCCCTGGGCGGTTCTGATAACGAGTAATCGTTAATCCGCAAATAACGTA
AAAACCCGCTTCGGCGGGTTTTTTTATGGGGGGAGTTTAGGGAAAGAGCATTTGTCAGAATATTTAAGGG
CGCCTGTCACTTTGCTTGATATATGAGAATTATTTAACCTTATAAATGAGAAAAAAGCAACGCACTTTAA
ATAAGATACGTTGCTTTTTCGATTGATGAACACCTATAATTAAACTATTCATCTATTATTTATGATTTTT
TGTATATACAATATTTCTAGTTTGTTAAAGAGAATTAAGAAAATAAATCTCGAAAATAATAAAGGGAAAA
TCAGTTTTTGATATCAAAATTATACATGTCAACGATAATACAAAATATAATACAAACTATAAGATGTTAT
CAGTATTTATTATCATTTAGAATAAATTTTGTGTCGCCCTTAATTGTGAGCGGATAACAATTACGAGCTT
CATGCACAGTGGCGTTGACTCAATATTGGCCATTAGCCATATTATTCATTGGTTATATAGCATAAATCAA
TATTGGCTATTGGCCATTGCATACGTTGTATCTATATCATAATATGTACATTTATATTGGCTCATGTCCA
ATATGACCGCCATGTTGGCATTGATTATTGACTAGTTATTAATAGTAATCAATTACGGGGTCATTAGTTC
ATAGCCCATATATGGAGTTCCGCGTTACATAACTTACGGTAAATGGCCCGCCTGGCTGACCGCCCAACGA
CCCCCGCCCATTGACGTCAATAATGACGTATGTTCCCATAGTAACGCCAATAGGGACTTTCCATTGACGT
CAATGGGTGGAGTATTTACGGTAAACTGCCCACTTGGCAGTACATCAAGTGTATCATATGCCAAGTACGC
CCCCTATTGACGTCAATGACGGTAAATGGCCCGCCTGGCATTATGCCCAGTACATGACCTTATGGGACTT
TCCTACTTGGCAGTACATCTACGTATTAGTCATCGCTATTACCATGGTGATGCGGTTTTGGCAGTACATC
AATGGGCGTGGATAGCGGTTTGACTCACGGGGATTTCCAAGTCTCCACCCCATTGACGTCAATGGGAGTT
TGTTTTGGCACCAAAATCAACGGGACTTTCCAAAATGTCGTAACAACTCCGCCCCATTGACGCAAATGGG
CGGTAGGCGTGTACGGTGGGAGGTCTATATAAGCAGAGCTCGTTTAGTGAACCGTCAGATCGCCTGGAGA
CGCCATCCACGCTGTTTTGACCTCCATAGAAGACACCGGGACCGATCCAGCCTCCGCGGCCGGGAACGGT
GCATTGGAACGCGGATTCCCCGTGCCAAGAGTGACGTAAGTACCGCCTATAGAGTCTATAGGCCCACCCC
CTTGGCTTCGTTAGAACGCGGCTACAATTAATACATAACCTTATGTATCATACACATACGATTTAGGTGA
CACTATAGAATAACATCCACTTTGCCTTTCTCTCCACAGGTGTCCACTCCCAGGTCCAACTGCACCTCGG
TTCTATCGAAAACGCGCCTGCTAGCGCCACCATGAAGACCATCATTGCCCTGAGCTACATCTTCTGCCTG
GTGTTCGCTGCGGCCGCCTCTAGCTCTGATACCTGTGGACCTTGTGAACCCGCCAGCTGTCCTCCATTGC
CTCCTCTTGGATGTCTGCTGGGCGAGACAAGAGATGCCTGCGGCTGTTGTCCTATGTGTGCCAGAGGCGA
AGGCGAACCTTGTGGCGGAGGCGGAGCTGGAAGAGGATATTGTGCCCCTGGCATGGAATGCGTGAAGTCC
AGAAAGCGGAGAAAGGGCAAAGCTGGTGCTGCTGCTGGTGGACCTGGTGTTTCTGGCGTGTGTGTGTGCA
AGAGCAGATACCCTGTGTGTGGCAGCGACGGCACAACATATCCAAGCGGCTGTCAGCTGAGAGCTGCCTC
TCAGAGAGCCGAGAGTAGAGGCGAGAAGGCCATCACACAGGTGTCCAAGGGCACATGTGAACAGGGCCCT
AGCATCGTGACCCCTCCAAAGGACATCTGGAATGTGACAGGCGCCCAGGTGTACCTGAGCTGCGAAGTGA
TCGGAATCCCCACACCAGTGCTGATCTGGAACAAAGTGAAGCGGGGCCACTACGGCGTGCAGAGAACAGA
ATTGCTGCCCGGCGACAGAGACAACCTGGCCATTCAAACAAGAGGCGGACCCGAGAAGCACGAAGTGACA
GGATGGGTTCTCGTGTCCCCTCTGTCTAAAGAGGATGCCGGCGAGTACGAGTGCCACGCCTCTAATTCTC
AAGGCCAGGCCTCTGCCAGCGCCAAGATTACAGTGGTGGATGCCCTGCACGAGATCCCCGTGAAAAAAGG
CGAGGGCGCCGAACTTGGCGCGCCGGAAGATCAAGTTGATCCAAGATTGATTGATGGCAAGGGCGGATCT
CTGGAGGTGCTGTTCCAGGGACCAGGCGGAAGCGGCAATCCCGGCGGCGATCTGGCCCCCCAGATGCTGC
GCGAGCTGCAGGAGACCAATGCCGCCCTGCAGGACGTGCGCGAGCTGCTGCGCCACCGCGTGAAGGAGAT
CACCTTCCTGAAGAACACCGTGATGGAGTGCGACGCCTGCGGTATGCAGCCCTCTAGAGGCTCCGGCTCC
ATCATCCCAGTTGAGGAGGAGAACCCGGACTTCTGGAACCGCGAGGCAGCCGAGGCCCTGGGTGCCGCCA
AGAAGCTGCAGCCTGCACAGACAGCCGCCAAGAACCTCATCATCTTCCTGGGCGATGGGATGGGGGTGTC
TACGGTGACAGCTGCCAGGATCCTAAAAGGGCAGAAGAAGGACAAACTGGGGCCTGAGATACCCCTGGCC
ATGGACCGCTTCCCATATGTGGCTCTGTCCAAGACATACAATGTAGACAAACATGTGCCAGACAGTGGAG
CCACAGCCACGGCCTACCTGTGCGGGGTCAAGGGCAACTTCCAGACCATTGGCTTGAGTGCAGCCGCCCG
CTTTAACCAGTGCAACACGACACGCGGCAACGAGGTCATCTCCGTGATGAATCGGGCCAAGAAAGCAGGG
AAGTCAGTGGGAGTGGTAACCACCACACGAGTGCAGCACGCCTCGCCAGCCGGCACCTACGCCCACACGG
TGAACCGCAACTGGTACTCGGACGCCGACGTGCCTGCCTCGGCCCGCCAGGAGGGGTGCCAGGACATCGC
TACGCAGCTCATCTCCAACATGGACATTGACGTGATCCTAGGTGGAGGCCGAAAGTACATGTTTCGCATG
GGAACCCCAGACCCTGAGTACCCAGATGACTACAGCCAAGGTGGGACCAGGCTGGACGGGAAGAATCTGG
TGCAGGAATGGCTGGCGAAGCGCCAGGGTGCCCGGTATGTGTGGAACCGCACTGAGCTCATGCAGGCTTC
CCTGGACCCGTCTGTGACCCATCTCATGGGTCTCTTTGAGCCTGGAGACATGAAATACGAGATCCACCGA
GACTCCACACTGGACCCCTCCCTGATGGAGATGACAGAGGCTGCCCTGCGCCTGCTGAGCAGGAACCCCC
GCGGCTTCTTCCTCTTCGTGGAGGGTGGTCGCATCGACCATGGTCATCATGAAAGCAGGGCTTACCGGGC
ACTGACTGAGACGATCATGTTCGACGACGCCATTGAGAGGGCGGGCCAGCTCACCAGCGAGGAGGACACG
CTGAGCCTCGTCACTGCCGACCACTCCCACGTCTTCTCCTTCGGAGGCTACCCCCTGCGAGGGAGCTCCA
TCTTCGGGCTGGCCCCTGGCAAGGCCCGGGACAGGAAGGCCTACACGGTCCTCCTATACGGAAACGGTCC
AGGCTATGTGCTCAAGGACGGCGCCCGGCCGGATGTTACCGAGAGCGAGAGCGGGAGCCCCGAGTATCGG
CAGCAGTCAGCAGTGCCCCTGGACGAAGAGACCCACGCAGGCGAGGACGTGGCGGTGTTCGCGCGCGGCC
CGCAGGCGCACCTGGTTCACGGCGTGCAGGAGCAGACCTTCATAGCGCACGTCATGGCCTTCGCCGCCTG
CCTGGAGCCCTACACCGCCTGCGACCTGGCGCCCCCCGCCGGCACCACCGACGCCGCGCACCCGGGTGGC
GGAGGACTGAACGACATCTTCGAGGCTCAGAAAATCGAATGGCACGAACATCACCATCACCATCACCATC
ACCATTAAGGCCGGCCTGTAGTCACTGGCACAACGCGTTACCCGGTAAGCCAATCGGGTATACACGGTCG
TCATACTGCAGACAGGGTTCTTCTACTTTGCAAGATAGTCTTGAGTAGTAAAATAAATAGATAGAGAAAA
TCAGCCTCGACTGTGCCTTCTAGTTGCCAGCCATCTGTTGTTTGCCCCTCCCCCGTGCCTTCCTTGACCC
TGGAAGGTGCCACTCCCACTGTCCTTTCCTAATAAAATGAGGAAATTGCATCACAACACTCAACCCTATC
TCGGTCTATTCTTTTGATTTATAAGGGATTTTGCCGATTTCGGCCTATTGGTTAAAAAATGAGCTGATTT
AACAAAAATTTAACGCGAATTAATTCTGTGGAATGTGTGTCAGTTAGGGTGTGGAAAGTCCCCAGGCTCC
CCAGCAGGCAGAAGTATGCAAAGCATGCATCTCAATTAGTCAGCAACCAGGTGTGGAAAGTCCCCAGGCT
CCCCAGCAGGCAGAAGTATGCAAAGCATGCATCTCAATTAGTCAGCAACCATAGTCCCGCCCCTAACTCC
GCCCATCCCGCCCCTAACTCCGCCCAGTTCCGCCCATTCTCCGCCCCATGGCTGACTAATTTTTTTTATT
TATGCAGAGGCCGAGGCCGCCTCTGCCTCTGAGCTATTCCAGAAGTAGTGAGGAGGCTTTTTTGGAGGCC
TAGGCTTTTGCAAAAAGCTCCCGGGAGCTTGTATATCCATTTTCGGATCTGATCAGCACGTGTTGACAAT
TAATCATCGGCATAGTATATCGGCATAGTATAATACGACAAGGTGAGGAACTAAACCATGACCGAGTACA
AGCCCACGGTGCGCCTCGCCACCCGCGACGACGTCCCCAGGGCCGTACGCACCCTCGCCGCCGCGTTCGC
CGACTACCCCGCCACGCGCCACACCGTCGATCCGGACCGCCACATCGAGCGGGTCACCGAGCTGCAAGAA
CTCTTCCTCACGCGCGTCGGGCTCGACATCGGCAAGGTGTGGGTCGCGGACGACGGCGCCGCGGTGGCGG
TCTGGACCACGCCGGAGAGCGTCGAAGCGGGGGCGGTGTTCGCCGAGATCGGCCCGCGCATGGCCGAGTT
GAGCGGTTCCCGGCTGGCCGCGCAGCAACAGATGGAAGGCCTCCTGGCGCCGCACCGGCCCAAGGAGCCC
GCGTGGTTCCTGGCCACCGTCGGCGTCTCGCCCGACCACCAGGGCAAGGGTCTGGGCAGCGCCGTCGTGC
TCCCCGGAGTGGAGGCGGCCGAGCGCGCCGGGGTGCCCGCCTTCCTGGAGACATCCGCGCCCCGCAACCT
CCCCTTCTACGAGCGGCTCGGCTTCACCGTCACCGCCGACGTCGAGGTGCCCGAAGGACCGCGCACCTGG
TGCATGACCCGCAAGCCCGGTGCCTGACACGTGCTACGAGATTTCGATTCCACCGCCGCCTTCTATGAAA
GGTTGGGCTTCGGAATCGTTTTCCGGGACGCCGGCTGGATGATCCTCCAGCGCGGGGATCTCATGCTGGA
GTTCTTCGCCCACCCCAACTTGTTTATTGCAGCTTATAATGGTTACAAATAAAGCAATAGCATCACAAAT
TTCACAAATAAAGCATTTTTTTCACTGCATTCTAGTTGTGGTTTGTCCAAACTCATCAATGTATCTTATC
ATGTCTGTATACCGTCGACCTCTAGCTAGAGCTTGGCGTAATCATGGTCATTACCAATGCTTAATCAGTG
AGGCACCTATCTCAGCGATCTGTCTATTTCGTTCATCCATAGTTGCCTGACTCCCCGTCGTGTAGATAAC
TACGATACGGGAGGGCTTACCATCTGGCCCCAGCGCTGCGATGATACCGCGAGAACCACGCTCACCGGCT
CCGGATTTATCAGCAATAAACCAGCCAGCCGGAAGGGCCGAGCGCAGAAGTGGTCCTGCAACTTTATCCG
CCTCCATCCAGTCTATTAATTGTTGCCGGGAAGCTAGAGTAAGTAGTTCGCCAGTTAATAGTTTGCGCAA
CGTTGTTGCCATCGCTACAGGCATCGTGGTGTCACGCTCGTCGTTTGGTATGGCTTCATTCAGCTCCGGT
TCCCAACGATCAAGGCGAGTTACATGATCCCCCATGTTGTGCAAAAAAGCGGTTAGCTCCTTCGGTCCTC
CGATCGTTGTCAGAAGTAAGTTGGCCGCAGTGTTATCACTCATGGTTATGGCAGCACTGCATAATTCTCT
TACTGTCATGCCATCCGTAAGATGCTTTTCTGTGACTGGTGAGTACTCAACCAAGTCATTCTGAGAATAG
TGTATGCGGCGACCGAGTTGCTCTTGCCCGGCGTCAATACGGGATAATACCGCGCCACATAGCAGAACTT
TAAAAGTGCTCATCATTGGAAAACGTTCTTCGGGGCGAAAACTCTCAAGGATCTTACCGCTGTTGAGATC
CAGTTCGATGTAACCCACTCGTGCACCCAACTGATCTTCAGCATCTTTTACTTTCACCAGCGTTTCTGGG
TGAGCAAAAACAGGAAGGCAAAATGCCGCAAAAAAGGGAATAAGGGCGACACGGAAATGTTGAATACTCA
TATTCTTCCTT
