>Addgene plasmid #157270 | pD649-HAsp-IGFBP7-COMP5AP-AviTag-9xHis | depositor partial sequence | sequence record 303650 | insert (secreted protein)
TCTAGCTCTGATACCTGTGGACCTTGTGAACCCGCCAGCTGTCCTCCATTGCCTCCTCTTGGATGTCTGC
TGGGCGAGACAAGAGATGCCTGCGGCTGTTGTCCTATGTGTGCCAGAGGCGAAGGCGAACCTTGTGGCGG
AGGCGGAGCTGGAAGAGGATATTGTGCCCCTGGCATGGAATGCGTGAAGTCCAGAAAGCGGAGAAAGGGC
AAAGCTGGTGCTGCTGCTGGTGGACCTGGTGTTTCTGGCGTGTGTGTGTGCAAGAGCAGATACCCTGTGT
GTGGCAGCGACGGCACAACATATCCAAGCGGCTGTCAGCTGAGAGCTGCCTCTCAGAGAGCCGAGAGTAG
AGGCGAGAAGGCCATCACACAGGTGTCCAAGGGCACATGTGAACAGGGCCCTAGCATCGTGACCCCTCCA
AAGGACATCTGGAATGTGACAGGCGCCCAGGTGTACCTGAGCTGCGAAGTGATCGGAATCCCCACACCAG
TGCTGATCTGGAACAAAGTGAAGCGGGGCCACTACGGCGTGCAGAGAACAGAATTGCTGCCCGGCGACAG
AGACAACCTGGCCATTCAAACAAGAGGCGGACCCGAGAAGCACGAAGTGACAGGATGGGTTCTCGTGTCC
CCTCTGTCTAAAGAGGATGCCGGCGAGTACGAGTGCCACGCCTCTAATTCTCAAGGCCAGGCCTCTGCCA
GCGCCAAGATTACAGTGGTGGATGCCCTGCACGAGATCCCCGTGAAAAAAGGCGAGGGCGCCGAACTT
